Addgene plasmid #138966: pJG100
Purpose: Peft-3::wrmScarlet1-10::unc-54 3’UTR. Expresses wrmScarlet1-10 in somatic tissues of C. elegans
Depositing lab: Cynthia Kenyon. Depositing organization: Calico Life Sciences LLC. Publication: Split-wrmScarlet and split-sfGFP: tools for faster, easier fluorescent labeling of endogenous proteins in Caenorhabditis elegans. Goudeau J, Sharp CS, Paw J, Savy L, Leonetti MD, York AG, Updike DL, Kenyon C, Ingaramo M. Genetics. 2021 Apr 15;217(4). pii: 6126424. doi: 10.1093/genetics/iyab014. PubMed 33693628.
Backbone
  Vector backbone: pUC57
  Backbone size w/o insert (bp): 2626
  Total vector size (bp): 4730
  Vector type: Worm Expression
Growth in bacteria
  Bacterial resistance: Kanamycin, 50 μg/mL
  Growth temperature: 37°C
  Growth strain: DH5alpha
  Copy number: Unknown
Gene/Insert
  Gene/Insert name: wrmScarlet1-10
  Species: C. elegans (nematode)
  Insert size (bp): 780
  Cloning method: Unknown
  Sequencing primers: 5′ ATGGTATCGAAGGGAGAAGC; 3′ TTAGTACTCGTTGTGGGAGGTG
Terms and licenses: Academic/Nonprofit Terms; Industry Terms: Not Available to Industry
Depositor comments: Please visit https://www.biorxiv.org/content/10.1101/2020.07.02.185249v1 for bioRxiv preprint.
How to cite: pJG100 was a gift from Cynthia Kenyon (Addgene plasmid # 138966 ; http://n2t.net/addgene:138966 ; RRID:Addgene_138966)
