[The description below was written by a language model from this plasmid's Addgene catalogue record and pLannotate feature annotations shown in this document.]
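Description:
pJG100 is a C. elegans expression plasmid built on a pUC57 backbone, 4,730 bp in total. It is propagated in E. coli through a high-copy ColE1/pUC-type origin and selected with kanamycin. Resistance comes from an aminoglycoside phosphotransferase gene (aph(3')-Ia) that the annotation places downstream of an AmpR (bla) promoter. Remnants of the lacZα cloning region flank the insert: the lac promoter, lac operator, CAP binding site and short lacI, rop and bom fragments. These are backbone leftovers with no role in the worm.

The payload is a single transgene, Peft-3::wrmScarlet1-10::unc-54 3'UTR. The eft-3 promoter, from the C. elegans elongation factor 1α gene, drives broad expression, which the record describes as expression in somatic tissues. The coding sequence is wrmScarlet1-10, about 780 bp. The automated annotation labels it mScarlet-I, presumably by sequence similarity. It is the large fragment of a split, worm-adapted red fluorescent protein and lacks the eleventh β-strand. The unc-54 3'UTR is not annotated as such. It presumably lies in the region downstream of the coding sequence, where the software instead calls a short aex-5 fragment. That call may reflect neighbouring genomic sequence, but the record does not confirm this.

The plasmid belongs to a split-wrmScarlet/split-sfGFP toolkit for labelling endogenous C. elegans proteins. In split fluorescent protein systems of this kind, the large fragment is supplied from a transgene such as this one. Only the short complementary wrmScarlet11 tag then needs to be inserted at the gene of interest, and red fluorescence is restored where the two fragments meet. Inserting such a small tag makes labelling faster and easier.
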