Features (pLannotate 1.2.2; 13 found; start..end, strand, type, name):
     84..241     -  CDS            lacZα (fragment): LacZα fragment of β-galactosidase; lacZ fragment
    258..857     +  promoter       eft-3 promoter: eft-3; promoter for the C. elegans elongation factor 1α gene (Mitrovich and Anderson, 2000)
    880..1653    +  CDS            mScarlet-I: mScarlet-I is a basic (constitutively fluorescent) red fluorescent protein published in 2016, derived from synthetic construct. It is reported to be a rapidly-maturing monomer with moderate acid sensitivity.
   2112..2264    +  CDS            aex-5 (fragment): AEX5_CAEEL - Also known as kpc-3 From Caenorhabditis elegans.
   2420..2436    -  protein_bind   lac operator: The lac repressor binds to the lac operator to inhibit transcription in E. coli. This inhibition can be relieved by adding lactose or isopropyl-β-D-thiogalactopyranoside (IPTG). lac repressor encoded by lacI
   2444..2474    -  promoter       lac promoter: promoter for the E. coli lac operon
   2489..2510    -  protein_bind   CAP binding site: CAP binding activates transcription in the presence of cAMP. E. coli catabolite activator protein
   2523..2615    -  CDS            lacI (fragment): lac repressor; lacI; The lac repressor binds to the lac operator to inhibit transcription in E. coli. This inhibition can be relieved by adding lactose or isopropyl-β-D-thiogalactopyranoside (IPTG).
   2798..3386    -  rep_origin     ori: high-copy-number ColE1/pMB1/pBR322/pUC origin of replication
   3557..4372    -  CDS            KanR: aminoglycoside phosphotransferase; aph(3')-Ia; confers resistance to kanamycin in bacteria or G418 (Geneticin®) in eukaryotes
   4373..4477    -  promoter       AmpR promoter: bla
   4572..4607    +  CDS            rop (fragment): Rop protein, which maintains plasmids at low copy number; rop
   4709..78      +  misc_feature   bom (fragment) (across the origin): basis of mobility region from pBR322
>Addgene plasmid #138966 | pJG100 | addgene full sequence | sequence record 304974 | Addgene NGS Result
GAGCAGATTGTACTGAGAGTGCACCATATGCGGTGTGAAATACCGCACAGATGCGTAAGGAGAAAATACC
GCATCAGGCGCCATTCGCCATTCAGGCTGCGCAACTGTTGGGAAGGGCGATCGGTGCGGGCCTCTTCGCT
ATTACGCCAGCTGGCGAAAGGGGGATGTGCTGCAAGGCGATTAAGTTGGGTAACGCCAGGGTTTTCCCAG
TCACGACGTTGTAAAACGACGGCCAGTGAATTGACGCGTATTGGGATGCACCTTTGGTCTTTTATTGTCA
ACTTCCATTGGTTCTTCCATTGTTTCTGTTAAATTAATGAATTTTTCATAAAATAAAGACATTATACAAT
ATAAAAATGAAGAATTTATTGAAAATAAACTGCCAGAGAGAAAAAGTATGCAACACTCCCGCCGAGAGTG
TTTGAAATGGTGTACGGTACATTTTCGTGCTAGGAGTTAGATGTGCAGGCAGCAACGAGAGGGGGAGAGA
TTTTTTTGGGCCTTGTGAAATTAACGTGAGTTTTCTGGTCATCTGACTAATCATGTTGGTTTTTTGTTGG
TTTATTTTGTTTTTATCTTTGTTTTTATCCAGATTAGGAAATTTAAATTTTATGAATTTATAATGAGGTC
AAACATTCAGTCCCAGCGTTTTTCCTGTTCTCACTGTTTAGTCGAATTTTTATTTTAGGCTTTCAACAAA
TGTTCTAACTGTCTTATTTGTGACCTCACTTTTTATATTTTTTTAATTTTTAAAAATATTAGAAGTTTCT
AGGATAATTTTTTCGACTTTTATTCTCTCTACCGTCCGCACTCTTCTTACTTTTAAATTAAATTGTTTTT
TTTTCAGTTGGGAAACACTTTGCTCACTCCGTAGCAGCCATGGTATCGAAGGGAGAAGCAGTAATCAAGG
AGTTCATGCGTTTCAAGGTCCACATGGAGGGATCCATGAACGGACACGAGTTCGAGATCGAGGGAGAGGG
AGAGGGACGTCCATACGAGGGAACCCAAACCGCCAAGCTCAAGGTCACCAAGGTAAGTTTAAACATATAT
ATACTAACTAACCCTGATTATTTAAATTTTCAGGGAGGACCACTCCCATTCTCCTGGGACATCCTCTCCC
CACAATTCATGTACGGATCCCGTGCCTTCATCAAGCACCCAGCCGACATCCCAGACTACTACAAGCAATC
CTTCCCAGAGGGATTCAAGTGGGAGCGTGTCATGAACTTCGAGGACGGAGGAGCCGTCACCGTCACCCAA
GACACCTCCCTCGAGGACGGAACCCTCATCTACAAGGTAAGTTTAAACAGTTCGGTACTAACTAACCATA
CATATTTAAATTTTCAGGTCAAGCTCCGTGGAACCAACTTCCCACCAGACGGACCAGTCATGCAAAAGAA
GACCATGGGATGGGAGGCCTCCACCGAGCGTCTCTACCCAGAGGACGGAGTCCTCAAGGTAAGTTTAAAC
ATGATTTTACTAACTAACTAATCTGATTTAAATTTTCAGGGAGACATCACCATGGCCCTCCGTCTCAAGG
ACGGAGGACGTTACCTCGCCGACACCTCCACCACCTACAAGGCCAAGAAGCCAGTCCAAATGCCAGGAGC
CTACCTCGTCGACCGTAAGCTCGACATCACCTCCCACAACGAGTACTAATAAGTCCAATTACTCTTCAAC
ATCCCTACATGCTCTTTCTCCCTGTGCTCCCACCCCCTATTTTTGTTATTATCAAAAAACTTCTCTTAAT
TTCTTTGTTTTTTAGCTTCTTTTAAGTCACCTCTAACAATGAAATTGTGTAGATTCAAAAATAGAATTAA
TTCGTAATAAAAAGTCGAAAAAAATTGTGCTCCCTCCCCCCATTAATAATAATTCTATCCCAAAATCTAC
ACAATGTTCTGTGTACACTTCTTATGTTTTTTACTTCTGATAAATTTTTTTGAAACATCATAGAAAAAAC
CGCACACAAAATACCTTATCATATGTTACGTTTCAGTTTATGACCGCAATTTTTATTTCTTCGCACGTCT
GGGCCTCTCATGACGTCAAATCATGCTCATCGTGAAAAAGTTTTGGAGTATTTTTGGAATTTTTCAATCA
AGTGAAAGTTTATGAAATTAATTTTCCTGCTTTTGCTTTTTGGGGTTTCCCCTATTGTTTGTCAAGATTT
CGAGGACGGCGTTTTTCTTGCTAAAATCACAAGTATTGATGAGCACGATGCAAGAAAGATCGGAAGAAGG
TTTGGGTTTGAGGCTCAGTGGAAGGTGAGTAGAAGTTGATAATTTGAAAGTGGAGTAGTGTCTATGGGGT
TTTTGCCTTAAATGACAGAATACATTCCCAATATACCAAACATAACTGTTTATCCCAATGGCGCGCCGAG
CTTGGCTCGAGCATGGTCATAGCTGTTTCCTGTGTGAAATTGTTATCCGCTCACAATTCCACACAACATA
CGAGCCGGAAGCATAAAGTGTAAAGCCTGGGGTGCCTAATGAGTGAGCTAACTCACATTAATTGCGTTGC
GCTCACTGCCCGCTTTCCAGTCGGGAAACCTGTCGTGCCAGCTGCATTAATGAATCGGCCAACGCGCGGG
GAGAGGCGGTTTGCGTATTGGGCGCTCTTCCGCTTCCTCGCTCACTGACTCGCTGCGCTCGGTCGTTCGG
CTGCGGCGAGCGGTATCAGCTCACTCAAAGGCGGTAATACGGTTATCCACAGAATCAGGGGATAACGCAG
GAAAGAACATGTGAGCAAAAGGCCAGCAAAAGGCCAGGAACCGTAAAAAGGCCGCGTTGCTGGCGTTTTT
CCATAGGCTCCGCCCCCCTGACGAGCATCACAAAAATCGACGCTCAAGTCAGAGGTGGCGAAACCCGACA
GGACTATAAAGATACCAGGCGTTTCCCCCTGGAAGCTCCCTCGTGCGCTCTCCTGTTCCGACCCTGCCGC
TTACCGGATACCTGTCCGCCTTTCTCCCTTCGGGAAGCGTGGCGCTTTCTCATAGCTCACGCTGTAGGTA
TCTCAGTTCGGTGTAGGTCGTTCGCTCCAAGCTGGGCTGTGTGCACGAACCCCCCGTTCAGCCCGACCGC
TGCGCCTTATCCGGTAACTATCGTCTTGAGTCCAACCCGGTAAGACACGACTTATCGCCACTGGCAGCAG
CCACTGGTAACAGGATTAGCAGAGCGAGGTATGTAGGCGGTGCTACAGAGTTCTTGAAGTGGTGGCCTAA
CTACGGCTACACTAGAAGAACAGTATTTGGTATCTGCGCTCTGCTGAAGCCAGTTACCTTCGGAAAAAGA
GTTGGTAGCTCTTGATCCGGCAAACAAACCACCGCTGGTAGCGGTGGTTTTTTTGTTTGCAAGCAGCAGA
TTACGCGCAGAAAAAAAGGATCTCAAGAAGATCCTTTGATCTTTTCTACGGGGTCTGACGCTCAGTGGAA
CGAAAACTCACGTTAAGGGATTTTGGTCATGAGATTATCAAAAAGGATCTTCACCTAGATCCTTTTAAAT
TAAAAATGAAGTTTTAAATCAATCTAAAGTATATATGAGTAAACTTGGTCTGACAGTTAGAAAAACTCAT
CGAGCATCAAATGAAACTGCAATTTATTCATATCAGGATTATCAATACCATATTTTTGAAAAAGCCGTTT
CTGTAATGAAGGAGAAAACTCACCGAGGCAGTTCCATAGGATGGCAAGATCCTGGTATCGGTCTGCGATT
CCGACTCGTCCAACATCAATACAACCTATTAATTTCCCCTCGTCAAAAATAAGGTTATCAAGTGAGAAAT
CACCATGAGTGACGACTGAATCCGGTGAGAATGGCAAAAGTTTATGCATTTCTTTCCAGACTTGTTCAAC
AGGCCAGCCATTACGCTCGTCATCAAAATCACTCGCATCAACCAAACCGTTATTCATTCGTGATTGCGCC
TGAGCGAGACGAAATACGCGATCGCTGTTAAAAGGACAATTACAAACAGGAATCGAATGCAACCGGCGCA
GGAACACTGCCAGCGCATCAACAATATTTTCACCTGAATCAGGATATTCTTCTAATACCTGGAATGCTGT
TTTCCCAGGGATCGCAGTGGTGAGTAACCATGCATCATCAGGAGTACGGATAAAATGCTTGATGGTCGGA
AGAGGCATAAATTCCGTCAGCCAGTTTAGTCTGACCATCTCATCTGTAACATCATTGGCAACGCTACCTT
TGCCATGTTTCAGAAACAACTCTGGCGCATCGGGCTTCCCATACAATCGATAGATTGTCGCACCTGATTG
CCCGACATTATCGCGAGCCCATTTATACCCATATAAATCAGCATCCATGTTGGAATTTAATCGCGGCCTA
GAGCAAGACGTTTCCCGTTGAATATGGCTCATACTCTTCCTTTTTCAATATTATTGAAGCATTTATCAGG
GTTATTGTCTCATGAGCGGATACATATTTGAATGTATTTAGAAAAATAAACAAATAGGGGTTCCGCGCAC
ATTTCCCCGAAAAGTGCCACCTGACGTCTAAGAAACCATTATTATCATGACATTAACCTATAAAAATAGG
CGTATCACGAGGCCCTTTCGTCTCGCGCGTTTCGGTGATGACGGTGAAAACCTCTGACACATGCAGCTCC
CGGAGACGGTCACAGCTTGTCTGTAAGCGGATGCCGGGAGCAGACAAGCCCGTCAGGGCGCGTCAGCGGG
TGTTGGCGGGTGTCGGGGCTGGCTTAACTATGCGGCATCA
