>Addgene plasmid #138966 | pJG100 | depositor partial sequence | sequence record 268628 | wrmScarlet1-10 with 3 introns
ATGGTATCGAAGGGAGAAGCAGTAATCAAGGAGTTCATGCGTTTCAAGGTCCACATGGAGGGATCCATGA
ACGGACACGAGTTCGAGATCGAGGGAGAGGGAGAGGGACGTCCATACGAGGGAACCCAAACCGCCAAGCT
CAAGGTCACCAAGGTAAGTTTAAACATATATATACTAACTAACCCTGATTATTTAAATTTTCAGGGAGGA
CCACTCCCATTCTCCTGGGACATCCTCTCCCCACAATTCATGTACGGATCCCGTGCCTTCATCAAGCACC
CAGCCGACATCCCAGACTACTACAAGCAATCCTTCCCAGAGGGATTCAAGTGGGAGCGTGTCATGAACTT
CGAGGACGGAGGAGCCGTCACCGTCACCCAAGACACCTCCCTCGAGGACGGAACCCTCATCTACAAGGTA
AGTTTAAACAGTTCGGTACTAACTAACCATACATATTTAAATTTTCAGGTCAAGCTCCGTGGAACCAACT
TCCCACCAGACGGACCAGTCATGCAAAAGAAGACCATGGGATGGGAGGCCTCCACCGAGCGTCTCTACCC
AGAGGACGGAGTCCTCAAGGTAAGTTTAAACATGATTTTACTAACTAACTAATCTGATTTAAATTTTCAG
GGAGACATCACCATGGCCCTCCGTCTCAAGGACGGAGGACGTTACCTCGCCGACACCTCCACCACCTACA
AGGCCAAGAAGCCAGTCCAAATGCCAGGAGCCTACCTCGTCGACCGTAAGCTCGACATCACCTCCCACAA
CGAGTACTAA
