>Addgene plasmid #138966 | pJG100 | depositor partial sequence | sequence record 268629 | Peft-3::wrmScarlet1-10::unc-54 3'UTR
GCACCTTTGGTCTTTTATTGTCAACTTCCATTGGTTCTTCCATTGTTTCTGTTAAATTAATGAATTTTTC
ATAAAATAAAGACATTATACAATATAAAAATGAAGAATTTATTGAAAATAAACTGCCAGAGAGAAAAAGT
ATGCAACACTCCCGCCGAGAGTGTTTGAAATGGTGTACGGTACATTTTCGTGCTAGGAGTTAGATGTGCA
GGCAGCAACGAGAGGGGGAGAGATTTTTTTGGGCCTTGTGAAATTAACGTGAGTTTTCTGGTCATCTGAC
TAATCATGTTGGTTTTTTGTTGGTTTATTTTGTTTTTATCTTTGTTTTTATCCAGATTAGGAAATTTAAA
TTTTATGAATTTATAATGAGGTCAAACATTCAGTCCCAGCGTTTTTCCTGTTCTCACTGTTTAGTCGAAT
TTTTATTTTAGGCTTTCAACAAATGTTCTAACTGTCTTATTTGTGACCTCACTTTTTATATTTTTTTAAT
TTTTAAAAATATTAGAAGTTTCTAGGATAATTTTTTCGACTTTTATTCTCTCTACCGTCCGCACTCTTCT
TACTTTTAAATTAAATTGTTTTTTTTTCAGTTGGGAAACACTTTGCTCACTCCGTAGCAGCCATGGTATC
GAAGGGAGAAGCAGTAATCAAGGAGTTCATGCGTTTCAAGGTCCACATGGAGGGATCCATGAACGGACAC
GAGTTCGAGATCGAGGGAGAGGGAGAGGGACGTCCATACGAGGGAACCCAAACCGCCAAGCTCAAGGTCA
CCAAGGTAAGTTTAAACATATATATACTAACTAACCCTGATTATTTAAATTTTCAGGGAGGACCACTCCC
ATTCTCCTGGGACATCCTCTCCCCACAATTCATGTACGGATCCCGTGCCTTCATCAAGCACCCAGCCGAC
ATCCCAGACTACTACAAGCAATCCTTCCCAGAGGGATTCAAGTGGGAGCGTGTCATGAACTTCGAGGACG
GAGGAGCCGTCACCGTCACCCAAGACACCTCCCTCGAGGACGGAACCCTCATCTACAAGGTAAGTTTAAA
CAGTTCGGTACTAACTAACCATACATATTTAAATTTTCAGGTCAAGCTCCGTGGAACCAACTTCCCACCA
GACGGACCAGTCATGCAAAAGAAGACCATGGGATGGGAGGCCTCCACCGAGCGTCTCTACCCAGAGGACG
GAGTCCTCAAGGTAAGTTTAAACATGATTTTACTAACTAACTAATCTGATTTAAATTTTCAGGGAGACAT
CACCATGGCCCTCCGTCTCAAGGACGGAGGACGTTACCTCGCCGACACCTCCACCACCTACAAGGCCAAG
AAGCCAGTCCAAATGCCAGGAGCCTACCTCGTCGACCGTAAGCTCGACATCACCTCCCACAACGAGTACT
AATAAGTCCAATTACTCTTCAACATCCCTACATGCTCTTTCTCCCTGTGCTCCCACCCCCTATTTTTGTT
ATTATCAAAAAACTTCTCTTAATTTCTTTGTTTTTTAGCTTCTTTTAAGTCACCTCTAACAATGAAATTG
TGTAGATTCAAAAATAGAATTAATTCGTAATAAAAAGTCGAAAAAAATTGTGCTCCCTCCCCCCATTAAT
AATAATTCTATCCCAAAATCTACACAATGTTCTGTGTACACTTCTTATGTTTTTTACTTCTGATAAATTT
TTTTGAAACATCATAGAAAAAACCGCACACAAAATACCTTATCATATGTTACGTTTCAGTTTATGACCGC
AATTTTTATTTCTTCGCACGTCTGGGCCTCTCATGACGTCAAATCATGCTCATCGTGAAAAAGTTTTGGA
GTATTTTTGGAATTTTTCAATCAAGTGAAAGTTTATGAAATTAATTTTCCTGCTTTTGCTTTTTGGGGTT
TCCCCTATTGTTTGTCAAGATTTCGAGGACGGCGTTTTTCTTGCTAAAATCACAAGTATTGATGAGCACG
ATGCAAGAAAGATCGGAAGAAGGTTTGGGTTTGAGGCTCAGTGGAAGGTGAGTAGAAGTTGATAATTTGA
AAGTGGAGTAGTGTCTATGGGGTTTTTGCCTTAAATGACAGAATACATTCCCAATATACCAAACATAACT
GTTT
